>Addgene plasmid #183155 | pUC19/N-eCFP | addgene full sequence | sequence record 360342 | Addgene NGS Result
GGCGCGCCGCTGGGAGTTCGTAGACGGAAACAAACGCAGAATCCAAGCAGATTAGCCTTTTCAATTTCAG
AAAGAATGCTAACCCACAGATGGTTAGAGAGGCTTACGCAGCAGGTCTCATCAAGACGATCTACCCGAGC
AATAATCTCCAGGAAATCAAATACCTTCCCAAGAAGGTTAAAGATGCAGTCAAAAGATTCAGGACTAACT
GCATCAAGAACACAGAGAAAGATATATTTCTCAAGATCAGAAGTACTATTCCAGTATGGACGATTCAAGG
CTTGCTTCACAAACCAAGGCAAGTAATAGAGATTGGAGTCTCTAAAAAGGTAGTTCCCACTGAATCAAAG
GCCATGGAGTCAAAGATTCAAATAGAGGACCTAACAGAACTCGCCGTAAAGACTGGCGAACAGTTCATAC
AGAGTCTCTTACGACTCAATGACAAGAAGAAAATCTTCGTCAACATGGTGGAGCACGACACACTTGTCTA
CTCCAAAAATATCAAAGATACAGTCTCAGAAGACCAAAGGGCAATTGAGACTTTTCAACAAAGGGTAATA
TCCGGAAACCTCCTCGGATTCCATTGCCCAGCTATCTGTCACTTTATTGTGAAGATAGTGGAAAAGGAAG
GTGGCTCCTACAAATGCCATCATTGCGATAAAGGAAAGGCCATCGTTGAAGATGCCTCTGCCGACAGTGG
TCCCAAAGATGGACCCCCACCCACGAGGAGCATCGTGGAAAAGAAGACGTTCCAACCACGTCTTCAAAGC
AAGTGGATTGATGTGATATCTCCACTGACGTAAGGGATGACGCACAATCCCACTATCCTTCGCAAGACCC
TTCCTCTATATAAGGAAGTTCATTTCATTTGGAGAGAACACGGGGGACTCTAGATCAACAAGTTTGTACA
AAAAAGCAGGCTCCGCGGCCGCCTTGTTTAACTTTAAGAAGGAGCCCTTCACCAGCCAACTCCCTTTACA
ACCTCACTCAAGTCCGTTAGAGCCCGGGCTCGTTCGCTGCCACCTAAGAATACTCTACGGTCACATACCT
ATGGTGAGCAAGGGCGAGGAGCTGTTCACCGGGGTGGTGCCCATCCTGGTCGAGCTGGACGGCGACGTAA
ACGGCCACAAGTTCAGCGTGTCCGGCGAGGGCGAGGGCGATGCCACCTACGGCAAGCTGACCCTGAAGTT
CATCTGCACCACCGGCAAGCTGCCCGTGCCCTGGCCCACCCTCGTGACCACCCTGACCTGGGGCGTGCAG
TGCTTCGCCCGCTACCCCGACCACATGAAGCAGCACGACTTCTTCAAGTCCGCCATGCCCGAAGGCTACG
TCCAGGAGCGCACCATCTTCTTCAAGGACGACGGCAACTACAAGACCCGCGCCGAGGTGAAGTTCGAGGG
CGACACCCTGGTGAACCGCATCGAGCTGAAGGGCATCGACTTCAAGGAGGACGGCAACATCCTGGGGCAC
AAGCTGGAGTACAACGCCATCAGCGACAACGTCTATATCACCGCCGACAAGCAGAAGAACGGCATCAAGG
CCAACTTCAAGATCCGCCACAACATCGAGGACGGCAGCGTGCAGCTCGCCGACCACTACCAGCAGAACAC
CCCCATCGGCGACGGCCCCGTGCTGCTGCCCGACAACCACTACCTGAGCACCCAGTCCAAGCTGAGCAAA
GACCCCAACGAGAAGCGCGATCACATGGTCCTGCTGGAGTTCGTGACCGCCGCCTCGGCTTAGTAATAAC
TCGAGAAGCTCGAATTTCCCCGATCGTTCAAACATTTGGCAATAAAGTTTCTTAAGATTGAATCCTGTTG
CCGGTCTTGCGATGATTATCATATAATTTCTGTTGAATTACGTTAAGCATGTAATAATTAACATGTAATG
CATGACGTTATTTATGAGATGGGTTTTATGATTAGAGTCCCGCAATTATACATTTAATACGCGATAGAAA
ACAAAATATAGCGCGCAAACTAGGATAAATTATCGCGCGCGGTGTCATCTATGTTACTAGATCGGGGTTC
CTTATCATCTGGCGAATCGGACCCACAAGAGCACTGGGCGCGCCAATTCACTGGCCGTCGTTTTACAACG
TCGTGACTGGGAAAACCCTGGCGTTACCCAACTTAATCGCCTTGCAGCACATCCCCCTTTCGCCAGCTGG
CGTAATAGCGAAGAGGCCCGCACCGATCGCCCTTCCCAACAGTTGCGCAGCCTGAATGGCGAATGGCGCC
TGATGCGGTATTTTCTCCTTACGCATCTGTGCGGTATTTCACACCGCATATGGTGCACTCTCAGTACAAT
CTGCTCTGATGCCGCATAGTTAAGCCAGCCCCGACACCCGCCAACACCCGCTGACGCGCCCTGACGGGCT
TGTCTGCTCCCGGCATCCGCTTACAGACAAGCTGTGACCGTCTCCGGGAGCTGCATGTGTCAGAGGTTTT
CACCGTCATCACCGAAACGCGCGAGACGAAAGGGCCTCGTGATACGCCTATTTTTATAGGTTAATGTCAT
GATAATAATGGTTTCTTAGACGTCAGGTGGCACTTTTCGGGGAAATGTGCGCGGAACCCCTATTTGTTTA
TTTTTCTAAATACATTCAAATATGTATCCGCTCATGAGACAATAACCCTGATAAATGCTTCAATAATATT
GAAAAAGGAAGAGTATGAGTATTCAACATTTCCGTGTCGCCCTTATTCCCTTTTTTGCGGCATTTTGCCT
TCCTGTTTTTGCTCACCCAGAAACGCTGGTGAAAGTAAAAGATGCTGAAGATCAGTTGGGTGCACGAGTG
GGTTACATCGAACTGGATCTCAACAGCGGTAAGATCCTTGAGAGTTTTCGCCCCGAAGAACGTTTTCCAA
TGATGAGCACTTTTAAAGTTCTGCTATGTGGCGCGGTATTATCCCGTATTGACGCCGGGCAAGAGCAACT
CGGTCGCCGCATACACTATTCTCAGAATGACTTGGTTGAGTACTCACCAGTCACAGAAAAGCATCTTACG
GATGGCATGACAGTAAGAGAATTATGCAGTGCTGCCATAACCATGAGTGATAACACTGCGGCCAACTTAC
TTCTGACAACGATCGGAGGACCGAAGGAGCTAACCGCTTTTTTGCACAACATGGGGGATCATGTAACTCG
CCTTGATCGTTGGGAACCGGAGCTGAATGAAGCCATACCAAACGACGAGCGTGACACCACGATGCCTGTA
GCAATGGCAACAACGTTGCGCAAACTATTAACTGGCGAACTACTTACTCTAGCTTCCCGGCAACAATTAA
TAGACTGGATGGAGGCGGATAAAGTTGCAGGACCACTTCTGCGCTCGGTCCTTCCGGCTGGCTGGTTTAT
TGCTGATAAATCTGGAGCCGGTGAGCGTGGGTCTCGCGGTATCATTGCAGCACTGGGGCCAGATGGTAAG
CCCTCCCGTATCGTAGTTATCTACACGACGGGGAGTCAGGCAACTATGGATGAACGAAATAGACAGATCG
CTGAGATAGGTGCCTCACTGATTAAGCATTGGTAACTGTCAGACCAAGTTTACTCATATATACTTTAGAT
TGATTTAAAACTTCATTTTTAATTTAAAAGGATCTAGGTGAAGATCCTTTTTGATAATCTCATGACCAAA
ATCCCTTAACGTGAGTTTTCGTTCCACTGAGCGTCAGACCCCGTAGAAAAGATCAAAGGATCTTCTTGAG
ATCCTTTTTTTCTGCGCGTAATCTGCTGCTTGCAAACAAAAAAACCACCGCTACCAGCGGTGGTTTGTTT
GCCGGATCAAGAGCTACCAACTCTTTTTCCGAAGGTAACTGGCTTCAGCAGAGCGCAGATACCAAATACT
GTTCTTCTAGTGTAGCCGTAGTTAGGCCACCACTTCAAGAACTCTGTAGCACCGCCTACATACCTCGCTC
TGCTAATCCTGTTACCAGTGGCTGCTGCCAGTGGCGATAAGTCGTGTCTTACCGGGTTGGACTCAAGACG
ATAGTTACCGGATAAGGCGCAGCGGTCGGGCTGAACGGGGGGTTCGTGCACACAGCCCAGCTTGGAGCGA
ACGACCTACACCGAACTGAGATACCTACAGCGTGAGCTATGAGAAAGCGCCACGCTTCCCGAAGGGAGAA
AGGCGGACAGGTATCCGGTAAGCGGCAGGGTCGGAACAGGAGAGCGCACGAGGGAGCTTCCAGGGGGAAA
CGCCTGGTATCTTTATAGTCCTGTCGGGTTTCGCCACCTCTGACTTGAGCGTCGATTTTTGTGATGCTCG
TCAGGGGGGCGGAGCCTATGGAAAAACGCTAGCAACGCGGCCTTTTTACGGTTCCTGGCCTTTTGCTGGC
CTTTTGCTCACATGTTCTTTCCTGCGTTATCCCCTGATTCTGTGGATAACCGTATTACCGCCTTTGAGTG
AGCTGATACCGCTCGCCGCAGCCGAACGACCGAGCGCAGCGAGTCAGTGAGCGAGGAAGCGGAAGAGCGC
CCAATACGCAAACCGCCTCTCCCCGCGCGTTGGCCGATTCATTAATGCAGCTGGCACGACAGGTTTCCCG
ACTGGAAAGCGGGCAGTGAGCGCAACGCAATTAATGTGAGTTAGCTCACTCATTAGGCACCCCAGGCTTT
ACACTTTATGCTTCCGGCTCGTATGTTGTGTGGAATTGTGAGCGGATAACAATTTCACACAGGAAACAGC
TATGACCATGATTACGCCAAGCTTGCATGCCTGCAGGTCCCC
Features (pLannotate 1.2.2; 16 found; start..end, strand, type, name):
    536..876     +  promoter       CaMV 35S promoter: strong constitutive promoter from cauliflower mosaic virus
    898..922     +  protein_bind   attB1: mutant version of attB; recombination site for the Gateway® BP reaction BP Clonase™
    934..954     +  RBS            RBS: efficient ribosome binding site from bacteriophage T7 gene 10 (Olins and Rangwala, 1989)
   1057..1734    +  CDS            Enhanced Cyan-Emitting GFP: Enhanced Cyan-Emitting GFP is a basic (constitutively fluorescent) cyan fluorescent protein published in 2002, derived from Aequorea victoria.
   1772..2023    +  terminator     NOS terminator: nopaline synthase terminator and poly(A) signal
   2076..2233    +  CDS            lacZα (fragment): LacZα fragment of β-galactosidase; lacZ fragment
   2239..2338    -  misc_feature   bom (fragment): basis of mobility region from pBR322
   2440..2475    -  CDS            rop (fragment): Rop protein, which maintains plasmids at low copy number; rop
   2570..2674    +  promoter       AmpR promoter: bla
   2675..3535    +  CDS            AmpR: β-lactamase; bla; confers resistance to ampicillin, carbenicillin, and related antibiotics
   3706..4294    +  rep_origin     ori: high-copy-number ColE1/pMB1/pBR322/pUC origin of replication
   4477..4569    +  CDS            lacI (fragment): lac repressor; lacI; The lac repressor binds to the lac operator to inhibit transcription in E. coli. This inhibition can be relieved by adding lactose or isopropyl-β-D-thiogalactopyranoside (IPTG).
   4582..4603    +  protein_bind   CAP binding site: CAP binding activates transcription in the presence of cAMP. E. coli catabolite activator protein
   4618..4648    +  promoter       lac promoter: promoter for the E. coli lac operon
   4656..4672    +  protein_bind   lac operator: The lac repressor binds to the lac operator to inhibit transcription in E. coli. This inhibition can be relieved by adding lactose or isopropyl-β-D-thiogalactopyranoside (IPTG). lac repressor encoded by lacI
   4709..4729    -  misc_feature   MCS (fragment): pUC18/19 multiple cloning site
