[The description below was written by a language model from this plasmid's Addgene catalogue record and pLannotate feature annotations shown in this document.]
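Description:
pUC19/N-eCFP is an empty-backbone plant transient expression vector built on pUC19, designed for making fluorescent fusion proteins in which a gene of interest is placed at the N terminus of enhanced cyan fluorescent protein (eCFP). It is a small (about 4.7 kb), high-copy plasmid propagated in E. coli through the pUC-type ColE1/pMB1 origin and selected with ampicillin via the β-lactamase gene and its native promoter. Remnants of the pUC19 scaffold are also annotated, including lacZα, lacI, rop and bom fragments, the lac promoter/operator with its CAP binding site, and part of the original multiple cloning site. No T-DNA borders or plant selectable marker appear in the feature table, consistent with direct delivery for transient expression rather than stable transformation.

The expression cassette consists of the cauliflower mosaic virus 35S promoter, a strong constitutive plant promoter, followed by a short cloning region, the eCFP coding sequence and the nopaline synthase (NOS) terminator and polyadenylation signal. According to the catalogue entry, the cloning region carries two unique nucleotide sequences, Uc and Ud, that serve as the insertion point upstream of eCFP. These are not individually annotated, although the automated annotation does flag an attB1-like site and a T7 gene 10 ribosome binding site between the promoter and eCFP. No insert is present as supplied. An in-frame coding sequence cloned at this position yields a protein carrying eCFP at its C-terminal end. The vector belongs to a toolbox of fluorescent fusion vectors intended for subcellular protein localization and BiFC analyses in plants.
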