Addgene plasmid #183155: pUC19/N-eCFP
Purpose: (Empty Backbone) Plant transient expression vector containing eCFP tag. Unique nucleotide sequences Uc and Ud for cloning at N terminus of eCFP
Depositing lab: Yao-Guang Liu & Qinlong Zhu. Depositing organization: South China Agricultural University (SCAU). Publication: All-in-one: A Robust Fluorescent Fusion Protein Vector Toolbox for Protein Localization and BiFC Analyses in Plants. Han J, Ma K, Li H, Su J, Zhou L, Tang J, Zhang S, Hou Y, Chen L, Liu YG, Zhu Q. Plant Biotechnol J. 2022 Feb 18. doi: 10.1111/pbi.13790. PubMed 35179286.
Backbone
  Vector backbone: pUC19
  Vector type: Plant Expression
Growth in bacteria
  Bacterial resistance: Ampicillin, 100 μg/mL
  Growth temperature: 37°C
  Growth strain: DH5alpha
  Copy number: High Copy
Gene/Insert
  Gene/Insert name: None
Terms and licenses: Academic/Nonprofit Terms; Industry Terms: Not Available to Industry
How to cite: pUC19/N-eCFP was a gift from Yao-Guang Liu & Qinlong Zhu (Addgene plasmid # 183155 ; http://n2t.net/addgene:183155 ; RRID:Addgene_183155)
